>Addgene plasmid #30995 | pLR-NG | depositor full sequence | sequence record 14239 | Author sequence
GTAAAACGACGGCCAGTCTTAAGCTCGGGCCCGTCTCGCTATCGCCAGCAACGGTGGCGGCAAGCAAGCG
CTCGAAAGCATTGTGGCCCAGCTGAGCCGGCCTGATCCGGCGTTGGCCGCGTTGACCAACGAGAGACGTC
TAGACCAGCCAGGACAGAAATGCCTCGACTTCGCTGCTACCCAAGGTTGCCGGGTGACGCACACCGTGGA
AACGGATGAAGGCACGAACCCAGTGGACATAAGCCTGTTCGGTTCGTAAGCTGTAATGCAAGTAGCGTAT
GCGCTCACGCAACTGGTCCAGAACCTTGACCGAACGCAGCGGTGGTAACGGCGCAGTGGCGGTTTTCATG
GCTTGTTATGACTGTTTTTTTGGGGTACAGTCTATGCCTCGGGCATCCAAGCAGCAAGCGCGTTACGCCG
TGGGTCGATGTTTGATGTTATGGAGCAGCAACGATGTTACGCAGCAGGGCAGTCGCCCTAAAACAAAGTT
AAACATTATGAGGGAAGCGGTGATCGCCGAAGTATCGACTCAACTATCAGAGGTAGTTGGCGTCATCGAG
CGCCATCTCGAACCGACGTTGCTGGCCGTACATTTGTACGGCTCCGCAGTGGATGGCGGCCTGAAGCCAC
ACAGTGATATTGATTTGCTGGTTACGGTGACCGTAAGGCTTGATGAAACAACGCGGCGAGCTTTGATCAA
CGACCTTTTGGAAACTTCGGCTTCCCCTGGAGAGAGCGAGATTCTCCGCGCTGTAGAAGTCACCATTGTT
GTGCACGACGACATCATTCCGTGGCGTTATCCAGCTAAGCGCGAACTGCAATTTGGAGAATGGCAGCGCA
ATGACATTCTTGCAGGTATCTTCGAGCCAGCCACGATCGACATTGATCTGGCTATCTTGCTGACAAAAGC
AAGAGAACATAGCGTTGCCTTGGTAGGTCCAGCGGCGGAGGAACTCTTTGATCCGGTTCCTGAACAGGAT
CTATTTGAGGCGCTAAATGAAACCTTAACGCTATGGAACTCGCCGCCCGACTGGGCTGGCGATGAGCGAA
ATGTAGTGCTTACGTTGTCCCGCATTTGGTACAGCGCAGTAACCGGCAAAATCGCGCCGAAGGATGTCGC
TGCCGACTGGGCAATGGAGCGCCTGCCGGCCCAGTATCAGCCCGTCATACTTGAAGCTAGACAGGCTTAT
CTTGGACAAGAAGAAGATCGCTTGGCCTCGCGCGCAGATCAGTTGGAAGAATTTGTCCACTACGTGAAAG
GCGAGATCACCAAGGTAGTCGGCAAATAACCCTCGAGCCACCCATGACCAAAATCCCTTAACGTGAGTTA
CGCGTCGTTCCACTGAGCGTCAGACCCCGTAGAAAAGATCAAAGGATCTTCTTGAGATCCTTTTTTTCTG
CGCGTAATCTGCTGCTTGCAAACAAAAAAACCACCGCTACCAGCGGTGGTTTGTTTGCCGGATCAAGAGC
TACCAACTCTTTTTCCGAAGGTAACTGGCTTCAGCAGAGCGCAGATACCAAATACTGTCCTTCTAGTGTA
GCCGTAGTTAGGCCACCACTTCAAGAACTCTGTAGCACCGCCTACATACCTCGCTCTGCTAATCCTGTTA
CCAGTGGCTGCTGCCAGTGGCGATAAGTCGTGTCTTACCGGGTTGGACTCAAGACGATAGTTACCGGATA
AGGCGCAGCGGTCGGGCTGAACGGGGGGTTCGTGCACACAGCCCAGCTTGGAGCGAACGACCTACACCGA
ACTGAGATACCTACAGCGTGAGCATTGAGAAAGCGCCACGCTTCCCGAAGGGAGAAAGGCGGACAGGTAT
CCGGTAAGCGGCAGGGTCGGAACAGGAGAGCGCACGAGGGAGCTTCCAGGGGGAAACGCCTGGTATCTTT
ATAGTCCTGTCGGGTTTCGCCACCTCTGACTTGAGCGTCGATTTTTGTGATGCTCGTCAGGGGGGCGGAG
CCTATGGAAAAACGCCAGCAACGCGGCCTTTTTACGGTTCCTGGCCTTTTGCTGGCCTTTTGCTCACATG
TTCTTTCCTGCGTTATCCCCTGATTCTGTGGATAACCGTATTACCGCCTTTGAGTGAGCTGATACCGCTC
GCCGCAGCCGAACGACCGAGCGCAGCGAGTCAGTGAGCGAGGAAGCGGAAGAGCGCCCAATACGCAAACC
GCCTCTCCCCGCGCGTTGGCCGATTCATTAATGCAGCTGGCACGACAGGTTTCCCGACTGGAAAGCGGGC
AGTGAGCGCAACGCAATTAATACGCGTACCGCTAGCCAGGAAGAGTTTGTAGAAACGCAAAAAGGCCATC
CGTCAGGATGGCCTTCTGCTTAGTTTGATGCCTGGCAGTTTATGGCGGGCGTCCTGCCCGCCACCCTCCG
GGCCGTTGCTTCACAACGTTCAAATCCGCTCCCGGCGGATTTGTCCTACTCAGGAGAGCGTTCACCGACA
AACAACAGATAAAACGAAAGGCCCAGTCTTCCGACTGAGCCTTTCGTTTTATTTGATGCCTGGCAGTTCC
CTACTCTCGCGTTAACGCTAGCATGGATGTTTTCCCAGTCACGACGTT
Features (pLannotate 1.2.2; 8 found; start..end, strand, type, name):
    236..259     +  promoter       Pc promoter (fragment): intI1 (promoter lies within the coding sequence); class 1 integron promoter
    435..491     +  CDS            GmR (fragment): gentamycin acetyltransferase; aacC1; confers resistance to gentamycin
    498..1289    +  CDS            SmR: aminoglycoside adenylyltransferase (Murphy, 1985); aadA; confers resistance to spectinomycin and streptomycin
   1382..1970    +  rep_origin     ori: high-copy-number ColE1/pMB1/pBR322/pUC origin of replication
   2153..2245    +  CDS            lacI (fragment): lac repressor; lacI; The lac repressor binds to the lac operator to inhibit transcription in E. coli. This inhibition can be relieved by adding lactose or isopropyl-β-D-thiogalactopyranoside (IPTG).
   2300..2327    -  terminator     rrnB T2 terminator: transcription terminator T2 from the E. coli rrnB gene
   2459..2502    +  terminator     rrnB T1 terminator: Escherichia coli rrnB; transcription terminator T1 from the E. coli rrnB gene
   2549..17      -  CDS            lacZα (fragment) (across the origin): LacZα fragment of β-galactosidase; lacZ fragment
