[The description below was written by a language model from this plasmid's Addgene catalogue record and pLannotate feature annotations shown in this document.]
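Description:
pLR-NG is a small, high-copy bacterial cloning plasmid from the Golden Gate TALEN and TAL effector assembly toolkit. It serves as a parts donor rather than an expression vector. It is built on the pCS468 backbone (about 2.46 kb; the full depositor sequence is 2,568 nt) and is maintained in E. coli through a ColE1/pUC-type origin. Selection relies on the aadA aminoglycoside adenylyltransferase gene, which confers spectinomycin (and streptomycin) resistance. The annotation places a fragment of the class 1 integron Pc promoter and a short remnant of a gentamicin acetyltransferase gene just upstream of aadA. These look like leftovers of the integron-derived resistance cassette, with the Pc fragment plausibly contributing to marker expression. Short fragments of lacI and lacZα are also annotated, along with rrnB T1 and T2 terminators. All of these appear to be backbone remnants and insulating elements, not functional genes.

The payload is a 107 bp insert described as the "last NG repeat", derived from a Xanthomonas oryzae TAL effector and cloned between ApaI and XbaI sites, both of which are retained. The automated feature table does not annotate this insert, so its exact position is not given, and no promoter driving it is recorded. In TAL effectors, each repeat specifies one DNA base through its repeat-variable diresidue, and NG is generally associated with recognition of thymine. The array ends in a truncated final repeat. Plasmids of this "last repeat" class supply that terminal repeat in the final assembly step, where it is joined to pre-assembled repeat arrays in a TALEN or TAL effector backbone. pLR-NG would therefore be chosen when the last base of the intended target site is to be read by an NG repeat.
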