Addgene plasmid #30995: pLR-NG
Depositing lab: Adam Bogdanove & Daniel Voytas. Depositing organization: University of Minnesota. Publication: Efficient design and assembly of custom TALEN and other TAL effector-based constructs for DNA targeting. Cermak T, Doyle EL, Christian M, Wang L, Zhang Y, Schmidt C, Baller JA, Somia NV, Bogdanove AJ, Voytas DF. Nucleic Acids Res. 2011 Jul;39(12):e82. doi: 10.1093/nar/gkr218 PubMed 21493687.
Backbone
  Vector backbone: pCS468
  Backbone size w/o insert (bp): 2460
Growth in bacteria
  Bacterial resistance: Spectinomycin, 50 μg/mL
  Growth temperature: 37°C
  Growth strain: DH5alpha
  Growth instructions: DH5a/LB+antibiotics
  Copy number: High Copy
Gene/Insert
  Gene/Insert name: last NG repeat
  Species: Xanthamonas oryzae
  Insert size (bp): 107
  Cloning method: Restriction Enzyme; 5′ cloning site ApaI (not destroyed); 3′ cloning site XbaI (not destroyed)
  Sequencing primers: 5′ pTC14_F1 (cctactcaggagagcgttca)
Terms and licenses: Academic/Nonprofit Terms; Industry Terms: Not Available to Industry
How to cite: pLR-NG was a gift from Adam Bogdanove & Daniel Voytas (Addgene plasmid # 30995 ; http://n2t.net/addgene:30995 ; RRID:Addgene_30995)
