>Addgene plasmid #30995 | pLR-NG | addgene partial sequence | sequence record 35589 | 30995 with pTC14_F1 (cctactcaggagagcgttca)
CCGACTGAGCCTTTCGTTTTATTTGATGCCTGGCAGTTCCCTACTCTCGCGTTAACGCTAGCATGGATGT
TTTCCCAGTCACGACGTTGTAAAACGACGGCCAGTCTTAAGCTCGGGCCCGTCTCGCTATCGCCAGCAAC
GGTGGCGGCAAGCAAGCGCTCGAAAGCATTGTGGCCCAGCTGAGCCGGCCTGATCCGGCGTTGGCCGCGT
TGACCAACGAGAGACGTCTAGACCAGCCAGGACAGAAATGCCTCGACTTCGCTGCTACCCAAGGTTGCCG
GGTGACGCACACCGTGGAAACGGATGAAGGCACGAACCCAGTGGACATAAGCCTGTTCGGTTCGTAAGCT
GTAATGCAAGTAGCGTATGCGCTCACGCAACTGGTCCAGAACCTTGACCGAACGCAGCGGTGGTAACGGC
GCAGTGGCGGTTTTCATGGCTTGTTATGACTGTTTTTTTGGGGTACAGTCTATGCCTCGGGCATCCAAGC
AGCAAGCGCGTTACGCCGTGGGTCGATGTTTGATGTTATGGAGCAGCAACGATGTTACGCAGCAGGGCAG
TCGCCCTAAAACAAAGTTAAACATTATGAGGGAAGCGGTGATCGCCGAAGTATCGACTCAACTATCAGAG
GTAGTTGGCGTCATCGAGCGCCATCTCGAACCGACGTTGCTGGCCGTACATTTGTACGGCTCCGCAGTGG
ATGGCGGCCTGAAGCCACACAGTGATATTGATTTGCTGGTTACGGTGACCGTAAGGCTTGATGAAACAAC
GCGGCGAGCTTTGATC
